>Addgene plasmid #229488 | JD182 | addgene full sequence | sequence record 455021 | Addgene NGS Result
CTTCCCTCTAGTGGTCATAACAGCAGCTTCAGCTACCTCTCAATTCAAAAAACCCCTCAAGACCCGTTTA
GAGGCCCCAAGGGGTTATGCTATCAATCGTTGCGTTACACACACAAAAAACCAACACACATCCATCTTCG
ATGGATAGCGATTTTATTATCTAACTGCTGATCGAGTGTAGCCAGATCTCGTGAGGCTCCGGTGCCCGTC
AGTGGGCAGAGCGCACATCGCCCACAGTCCCCGAGAAGTTGGGGGGAGGGGTCGGCAATTGAACCGGTGC
CTAGAGAAGGTGGCGCGGGGTAAACTGGGAAAGTGATGTCGTGTACTGGCTCCGCCTTTTTCCCGAGGGT
GGGGGAGAACCGTATATAAGTGCACTAGTCGCCGTGAACGTTCTTTTTCGCAACGGGTTTGCCGCCAGAA
CACAGGTAAGTGCCGTGTGTGGTTCCCGCGGGCCTGGCCTCTTTACGGGTTATGGCCCTTGCGTGCCTTG
AATTACTTCCACCTGGCTGCAGTACGTGATTCTTGATCCCGAGCTTCGGGTTGGAAGTGGGTGGGAGAGT
TCGTGGCCTTGCGCTTAAGGAGCCCCTTCGCCTCGTGCTTGAGTTGTGGCCTGGCCTGGGCGCTGGGGCC
GCCGCGTGCGAATCTGGTGGCACCTTCGCGCCTGTCTCGCTGCTTTCGATAAGTCTCTAGCCATTTAAAA
TTTTTGATGACCTGCTGCGACGCTTTTTTTCTGGCAAGATAGTCTTGTAAATGCGGGCCAAGATCAGCAC
ACTGGTATTTCGGTTTTTGGGGCCGCGGGCGGCGACGGGGCCCGTGCGTCCCAGCGCACATGTTCGGCGA
GGCGGGGCCTGCGAGCGCGGCCACCGAGAATCGGACGGGGGTAGTCTCAAGCTGCCCGGCCTGCTCTGGT
GCCTGGCCTCGCGCCGCCGTGTATCGCCCCGCCCTGGGCGGCAAGGCTGGCCCGGTCGGCACCAGTTGCG
TGAGCGGAAAGATGGCCGCTTCCCGGCCCTGCTGCAGGGAGCACAAAATGGAGGACGCGGCGCTCGGGAG
AGCGGGCGGGTGAGTCACCCACACAAAGGAAAAGGGCCTTTCCGTCCTCAGCCGTCGCTTCATGTGACTC
CACGGAGTACCGGGCGCCGTCCAGGCACCTCGATTAGTTCTCCAGCTTTTGGAGTACGTCGTCTTTAGGT
TGGGGGGAGGGGTTTTATGCGATGGAGTTTCCCCACACTGAGTGGGTGGAGACTGAAGTTAGGCCAGCTT
GGCACTTGATGTAATTCTCCTTGGAATTTGCCCTTTTTGAGTTTGGATCTTGGTTCATTCTCAAGCCTCA
GACAGTGGTTCAAAGTTTTTTTCTTCCATTTCAGGTGTCGTGAAAACTACCCCTAAAAGCCAAAAGATCT
TTGTCGATCCTACCATCCACTCGACACACCCGCCAGCGGCCGCTGCCAAGCTTCCGAGCTCTCGAATTCA
TCTTGGCTGAGGAATCTTCTAACAATTTAGAGCTTAAAAACGCCCACGAGGCGGAGAACGAAATATCCAG
AGAGACGTTAGAAACGTTCAAAAACGTTCACCGGTAGGGCCACCATGGCACCCAAAAAGAAGCTGCAGCT
GCCGCCGCCACCCACGGACGAGGAGGAATACTGGGACAGTCAGGCAGAGGAGGTTTTGGACGAGGAGGAG
GAGGACATGATGGAAGACTGGGAGAGCCTAGACGAGGAAGCTTCCGAGGTCGAAGAGGTGTCAGACGAAA
CACCGTCACCCTCGGTCGCATTCCCCTCGCCGGCGCCCCAGAAATCGGCAACCGGTTCCAGCATGGCTAC
AACCTCCGCTCCTCAGGCGCCGCCGGCACTGCCCGTTCGCCGACCCAACCGTAGATGGGACACCACTGGA
ACCAGGGCCGGTAAGTCCAAGCAGCCGCCGCCGTTAGCCCAAGAGCAACAACAGCGCCAAGGCTACCGCT
CATGGCGCGGGCACAAGAACGCCATAGTTGCTTGCTTGCAAGACTGTGGGGGCAACATCTCCTTCGCCCG
CCGCTTTCTTCTCTACCATCACGGCGTGGCCTTCCCCCGTAACATCCTGCATTACTACCGTCATCTCTAC
AGCCCATACTGCACCGGCGGCAGCGGCAGCAACAGCAGCGGCCACACAGAAGCAAAGGCGACCGGATAGG
CTAGCTTGACTGACTGAGATACAGCGTACCTTCAGCTCACAGACATGATAAGATACATTGATGAGTTTGG
ACAAACCACAACTAGAATGCAGTGAAAAAAATGCTTTATTTGTGAAATTTGTGATGCTATTGCTTTATTT
GTAACCATTATAAGCTGCAATAAACAAGTTAACAACAACAATTGCATTCATTTTATGTTTCAGGTTCAGG
GGGAGGTGTGGGAGGTTTTTTAAAGCAAGTAAAACCTCTACAAATGTGGTATTGGCCCATCTCTATCGGT
ATCGTAGCATAACCCCTTGGGGCCTCTAAACGGGTCTTGAGGGGTTTTTTGTGCCCCTCGGGCCGGATTG
CTATCTACCGGCATTGGCGCAGAAAAAAATGCCTGATGCGACGCTGCGCGTCTTATACTCCCACATATGC
CAGATTCAGCAACGGATACGGCTTCCCCAACTTGCCCACTTCCATACGTGTCCTCCTTACCAGAAATTTA
TCCTTAAGGTCGTCAGCTATCCTGCAGGCGATCTCTCGATTTCGATCAAGACATTCCTTTAATGGTCTTT
TCTGGACACCACTAGGGGTCAGAAGTAGTTCATCAAACTTTCTTCCCTCCCTAATCTCATTGGTTACCTT
GGGCTATCGAAACTTAATTAACCAGTCAAGTCAGCTACTTGGCGAGATCGACTTGTCTGGGTTTCGACTA
CGCTCAGAATTGCGTCAGTCAAGTTCGATCTGGTCCTTGCTATTGCACCCGTTCTCCGATTACGAGTTTC
ATTTAAATCATGTGAGCAAAAGGCCAGCAAAAGGCCAGGAACCGTAAAAAGGCCGCGTTGCTGGCGTTTT
TCCATAGGCTCCGCCCCCCTGACGAGCATCACAAAAATCGACGCTCAAGTCAGAGGTGGCGAAACCCGAC
AGGACTATAAAGATACCAGGCGTTTCCCCCTGGAAGCTCCCTCGTGCGCTCTCCTGTTCCGACCCTGCCG
CTTACCGGATACCTGTCCGCCTTTCTCCCTTCGGGAAGCGTGGCGCTTTCTCATAGCTCACGCTGTAGGT
ATCTCAGTTCGGTGTAGGTCGTTCGCTCCAAGCTGGGCTGTGTGCACGAACCCCCCGTTCAGCCCGACCG
CTGCGCCTTATCCGGTAACTATCGTCTTGAGTCCAACCCGGTAAGACACGACTTATCGCCACTGGCAGCA
GCCACTGGTAACAGGATTAGCAGAGCGAGGTATGTAGGCGGTGCTACAGAGTTCTTGAAGTGGTGGCCTA
ACTACGGCTACACTAGAAGAACAGTATTTGGTATCTGCGCTCTGCTGAAGCCAGTTACCTTCGGAAAAAG
AGTTGGTAGCTCTTGATCCGGCAAACAAACCACCGCTGGTAGCGGTGGTTTTTTTGTTTGCAAGCAGCAG
ATTACGCGCAGAAAAAAAGGATCTCAAGAAGATCCTTTGATCTTTTCTACGGGGTCTGACGCTCAGTGGA
ACGAAAACTCACGTTAAGGGATTTTGGTCATGAGATTATCAAAAAGGATCTTCACCTAGATCCTTTTAAA
TTAAAAATGAAGTTTTAAATCAATCTAAAGTATATATGAGTAAACTTGGTCTGACAGTTACCAATGCTTA
ATCAGTGAGGCACCTATCTCAGCGATCTGTCTATTTCGTTCATCCATAGTTGCATTTAAATTTCCGAACT
CTCCAAGGCCCTCGTCGGAAAATCTTCAAACCTTTCGTCCGATCCATCTTGCAGGCTACCTCTCGAACGA
ACTATCGCAAGTCTCTTGGCCGGCCTTGCGCCTTGGCTATTGCTTGGCAGCGCCTATCGCCAGGTATTAC
TCCAATCCCGAATATCCGAGATCGGGATCACCCGAGAGAAGTTCAACCTACATCCTCAATCCCGATCTAT
CCGAGATCCGAGGAATATCGAAATCGGGGCGCGCCTGGTGTACCGAGAACGATCCTCTCAGTGCGAGTCT
CGACGATCCATATCGTTGCTTGGCAGTCAGCCAGTCGGAATCCAGCTTGGGACCCAGGAAGTCCAATCGT
CAGATATTGTACTCAAGCCTGGTCACGGCAGCGTACCGATCTGTTTAAACCTAGATATTGATAGTCTGAT
CGGTCAACGTATAATCGAGTCCTAGCTTTTGCAAACATCTATCAAGAGACAGGATCAGCAGGAGGCTTTC
GCATGAGTATTCAACATTTCCGTGTCGCCCTTATTCCCTTTTTTGCGGCATTTTGCCTTCCTGTTTTTGC
TCACCCAGAAACGCTGGTGAAAGTAAAAGATGCTGAAGATCAGTTGGGTGCGCGAGTGGGTTACATCGAA
CTGGATCTCAACAGCGGTAAGATCCTTGAGAGTTTTCGCCCCGAAGAACGCTTTCCAATGATGAGCACTT
TTAAAGTTCTGCTATGTGGCGCGGTATTATCCCGTATTGACGCCGGGCAAGAGCAACTCGGTCGCCGCAT
ACACTATTCTCAGAATGACTTGGTTGAGTATTCACCAGTCACAGAAAAGCATCTTACGGATGGCATGACA
GTAAGAGAATTATGCAGTGCTGCCATAACCATGAGTGATAACACTGCGGCCAACTTACTTCTGACAACGA
TTGGAGGACCGAAGGAGCTAACCGCTTTTTTGCACAACATGGGGGATCATGTAACTCGCCTTGATCGTTG
GGAACCGGAGCTGAATGAAGCCATACCAAACGACGAGCGTGACACCACGATGCCTGTAGCAATGGCAACA
ACCTTGCGTAAACTATTAACTGGCGAACTACTTACTCTAGCTTCCCGGCAACAGTTGATAGACTGGATGG
AGGCGGATAAAGTTGCAGGACCACTTCTGCGCTCGGCCCTTCCGGCTGGCTGGTTTATTGCTGATAAATC
TGGAGCCGGTGAGCGTGGGTCTCGCGGTATCATTGCAGCACTGGGGCCAGATGGTAAGCCCTCCCGTATC
GTAGTTATCTACACGACGGGGAGTCAGGCAACTATGGATGAACGAAATAGACAGATCGCTGAGATAGGTG
CCTCACTGATTAAGCATTGGTAACCGATTCTAGGTGCATTGGCGCAGAAAAAAATGCCTGATGCGACGCT
GCGCGTCTTATACTCCCACATATGCCAGATTCAGCAACGGATACGGCTTCCCCAACTTGCCCACTTCCAT
ACGTGTCCTCCTTACCAGAAATTTATCCTTAAGATCCCGAATCGTTTAAACTCGACTCTGGCTCTATCGA
ATCTCCGTCGTTTCGAGCTTACGCGAACAGCCGTGGCGCTCATTTGCTCGTCGGGCATCGAATCTCGTCA
GCTATCGTCAGCTTACCTTTTTGGCAGCGATCGCGGCTCCCGACATCTTGGACCATTAGCTCCACAGGTA
TCTT
Features (pLannotate 1.2.2; 14 found; start..end, strand, type, name):
     46..92      -  terminator     T7 terminator: transcription terminator for bacteriophage T7 RNA polymerase
    110..158     -  polyA_signal   poly(A) signal: synthetic polyadenylation signal
    195..1373    +  promoter       EF-1α promoter: strong constitutive promoter for human elongation factor EF-1α
   1585..2166    +  CDS            PKG2_ADE05: Experimental evidence at protein level: Swiss-Prot protein existence level 1. Component of the packaging machinery which encapsidates the viral DNA into preformed capsids and transcriptional activator of the viral major late promoter (MLP). Binds, along with packaging proteins 1 and 3, to the specific packaging sequence on the left end of viral genomic DNA and plays an active role in packaging of the viral genome into preformed capsids. Specifically binds to the 5'-TTTG-3' nucleotides of the repeats making up the packaging sequence. Forms a transcription factor called DEF-A through cooperative
   2219..2340    -  polyA_signal   SV40 poly(A) signal: SV40 polyadenylation signal
   2363..2432    -  CDS            large T antigen (fragment): large T antigen from SV40 (simian virus 40)
   2455..2501    +  terminator     T7 terminator: transcription terminator for bacteriophage T7 RNA polymerase
   2531..2667    +  terminator     rrnG terminator: transcription terminator from the E. coli ribosomal RNA rrnG operon (Albrechtsen et al., 1991)
   2712..2783    +  misc_feature   3' β-globin insulator: insulator downstream of the human β-globin locus (Farrell et al., 2002)
   3009..3597    -  rep_origin     ori: high-copy-number ColE1/pMB1/pBR322/pUC origin of replication
   3769..3833    -  CDS            bla(M) (fragment): β-lactamase lacking the signal sequence; bla(M); allows cytosolic expression of β-lactamase
   4343..5203    +  CDS            AmpR: β-lactamase; bla; confers resistance to ampicillin, carbenicillin, and related antibiotics
   5216..5352    +  terminator     rrnG terminator: transcription terminator from the E. coli ribosomal RNA rrnG operon (Albrechtsen et al., 1991)
   5504..41      +  misc_feature   5' β-globin insulator (across the origin): insulator upstream of the human β-globin locus (Farrell et al., 2002)
