[The description below was written by a language model from this plasmid's Addgene catalogue record and pLannotate feature annotations shown in this document.]
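Description:
JD182 is a mammalian expression plasmid built on the high-copy pTwist backbone from Twist Bioscience, designed to supply the adenoviral L4-22k helper gene in trans. It is propagated in E. coli through a high-copy ColE1/pUC-type origin and selected with ampicillin via a full-length β-lactamase (AmpR) gene; a short additional β-lactamase fragment is also annotated near the origin and appears to be a backbone remnant. The sequenced plasmid is about 5.5 kb, consistent with the listed backbone and a roughly 0.6 kb synthetic insert placed by Gibson assembly between retained NcoI and NheI sites.

The payload is a single expression cassette in which the strong constitutive human EF-1α promoter drives an open reading frame matching the adenovirus 5 packaging protein 2, i.e. L4-22k. This protein takes part in encapsidation of the viral genome and acts as a transcriptional activator of the major late promoter. An SV40 polyadenylation signal lies downstream of the coding sequence, although it is annotated on the reverse strand, next to a small SV40 large T antigen fragment that is typically carried along with this element. The cassette is surrounded by insulating and terminating elements, including T7 and rrnG transcription terminators, a synthetic poly(A) signal upstream of the promoter, and 5' and 3' β-globin insulator sequences, which likely limit read-through between the mammalian and bacterial units. No tag, reporter or mammalian selection marker is annotated. The associated work concerns defining a minimal set of adenoviral helper genes (E2A, VA RNA I and L4-22k) for AAV production in HEK293 cells, so the plasmid is presumably co-transfected as one helper component in such experiments.
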