Addgene plasmid #229488: JD182
Purpose: Ef1a promoter driving expression of adenoviral L4-22k gene
Depositing lab: Nerea Zabaleta. Depositing organization: Schepens Eye Research Institute. Publication: E2A, VA RNA I, and L4-22k adenoviral helper genes are sufficient for AAV production in HEK293 cells. Doshi J, Couto E, Staiti J, Vandenberghe LH, Zabaleta N. Mol Ther Methods Clin Dev. 2024 Nov 13;32(4):101376. doi: 10.1016/j.omtm.2024.101376. eCollection 2024 Dec 12. PubMed 39670178.
Backbone
  Vector backbone: pTwist high copy
  Backbone manufacturer: Twist Bioscience
  Backbone size w/o insert (bp): 4947
  Vector type: Mammalian Expression, Adenoviral, AAV
Growth in bacteria
  Bacterial resistance: Ampicillin, 100 μg/mL
  Growth temperature: 37°C
  Growth strain: NEB Stable
  Copy number: High Copy
Gene/Insert
  Gene/Insert name: L4-22k
  Species: Synthetic
  Insert size (bp): 631
  Promoter: Ef1a
  Cloning method: Gibson Cloning
Terms and licenses: Academic/Nonprofit Terms; Industry Terms: Not Available to Industry
Depositor comments: 5' Cloning Site: NcoI (Not Destroyed), 3' Cloning Site: NheI (Not Destroyed)
How to cite: JD182 was a gift from Nerea Zabaleta (Addgene plasmid # 229488 ; http://n2t.net/addgene:229488 ; RRID:Addgene_229488)
